>Addgene plasmid #154283 | pENTR1A mKate2-hu_ncOGT D554N | addgene full sequence | sequence record 304858 | Addgene NGS Result
CTTTCCTGCGTTATCCCCTGATTCTGTGGATAACCGTATTACCGCTAGCATGGATCTCGGGGACGTCTAA
CTACTAAGCGAGAGTAGGGAACTGCCAGGCATCAAATAAAACGAAAGGCTCAGTCGGAAGACTGGGCCTT
TCGTTTTATCTGTTGTTTGTCGGTGAACGCTCTCCTGAGTAGGACAAATCCGCCGGGAGCGGATTTGAAC
GTTGTGAAGCAACGGCCCGGAGGGTGGCGGGCAGGACGCCCGCCATAAACTGCCAGGCATCAAACTAAGC
AGAAGGCCATCCTGACGGATGGCCTTTTTGCGTTTCTACAAACTCTTCCTGTTAGTTAGTTACTTAAGCT
CGGGCCCCAAATAATGATTTTATTTTGACTGATAGTGACCTGTTCGTTGCAACAAATTGATAAGCAATGC
TTTTTTATAATGCCAACTTTGTACAAAAAAGCAGGCTTTAAAGGAACCAATTCAGTCGACTGGATCCATG
GTGAGCGAGCTGATTAAGGAGAACATGCACATGAAGCTGTACATGGAGGGCACCGTGAACAACCACCACT
TCAAGTGCACATCCGAGGGCGAAGGCAAGCCCTACGAGGGCACCCAGACCATGAGAATCAAGGCGGTCGA
GGGCGGCCCTCTCCCCTTCGCCTTCGACATCCTGGCTACCAGCTTCATGTACGGCAGCAAAACCTTCATC
AACCACACCCAGGGCATCCCCGACTTCTTTAAGCAGTCCTTCCCCGAGGGCTTCACATGGGAGAGAGTCA
CCACATACGAAGACGGGGGCGTGCTGACCGCTACCCAGGACACCAGCCTCCAGGACGGCTGCCTCATCTA
CAACGTCAAGATCAGAGGGGTGAACTTCCCATCCAACGGCCCTGTGATGCAGAAGAAAACACTCGGCTGG
GAGGCCTCCACCGAGACCCTGTACCCCGCTGACGGCGGCCTGGAAGGCAGAGCCGACATGGCCCTGAAGC
TCGTGGGCGGGGGCCACCTGATCTGCAACTTGAAGACCACATACAGATCCAAGAAACCCGCTAAGAACCT
CAAGATGCCCGGCGTCTACTATGTGGACAGAAGACTGGAAAGAATCAAGGAGGCCGACAAAGAGACCTAC
GTCGAGCAGCACGAGGTGGCTGTGGCCAGATACTGCGACCTCCCTAGCAAACTGGGGCACAGAGGCGGAG
ACTACAAAGATGATGACGACAAAGGCGACTACAAAGACGATGACGACAAGGGCATCGATAGATCAACAAG
TTTGTACAAAAAAGCAGGCTTTGCGTCTTCCGTGGGCAACGTGGCCGACAGCACAGGGTTAGCTGAGTTG
GCACATCGAGAATATCAGGCAGGAGATTTTGAGGCAGCTGAGAGACACTGCATGCAGCTCTGGAGACAAG
AGCCAGACAATACTGGTGTGCTTTTATTACTTTCATCTATACACTTCCAGTGTCGAAGGCTGGACAGATC
TGCTCACTTTAGCACTCTGGCAATTAAACAGAACCCCCTTCTGGCAGAAGCTTATTCGAATTTGGGGAAT
GTGTACAAGGAAAGAGGGCAGTTGCAGGAGGCAATTGAGCATTATCGACATGCATTGCGTCTCAAACCTG
ATTTCATCGATGGTTATATTAACCTGGCAGCCGCCTTGGTAGCAGCGGGTGACATGGAAGGGGCAGTACA
AGCTTACGTCTCTGCTCTTCAGTACAATCCTGATTTGTACTGTGTTCGCAGTGACCTGGGGAACCTGCTC
AAAGCCCTGGGTCGCTTGGAAGAAGCCAAGGCATGTTATTTGAAAGCAATTGAGACGCAACCGAACTTTG
CAGTAGCTTGGAGTAATCTTGGCTGTGTTTTCAATGCACAAGGGGAAATTTGGCTTGCAATTCATCACTT
TGAAAAGGCTGTCACCCTTGACCCAAACTTTCTGGATGCTTATATCAATTTAGGAAATGTCTTGAAAGAG
GCACGCATTTTTGACAGAGCTGTGGCAGCTTATCTTCGTGCCCTAAGTTTGAGTCCAAATCACGCAGTGG
TGCACGGCAACCTGGCTTGTGTATACTATGAGCAAGGCCTGATAGATCTGGCAATAGACACCTACAGGCG
GGCTATCGAACTACAACCACATTTCCCTGATGCTTACTGCAACCTAGCCAATGCTCTCAAAGAGAAGGGC
AGTGTTGCTGAAGCAGAAGATTGTTATAATACAGCTCTCCGTCTGTGTCCCACCCATGCAGACTCTCTGA
ATAACCTAGCCAATATCAAACGAGAACAGGGAAACATTGAAGAGGCAGTTCGCTTGTATCGTAAAGCATT
AGAAGTCTTCCCAGAGTTTGCTGCTGCCCATTCAAATTTAGCAAGTGTACTGCAGCAGCAGGGAAAACTG
CAGGAAGCTCTGATGCATTATAAGGAGGCTATTCGAATCAGTCCTACCTTTGCTGATGCCTACTCTAATA
TGGGAAACACTCTAAAGGAGATGCAGGATGTTCAGGGAGCCTTGCAGTGTTATACGCGTGCCATCCAAAT
TAATCCTGCATTTGCAGATGCACATAGCAATCTGGCTTCCATTCATAAGGATTCAGGGAATATTCCAGAA
GCCATAGCTTCTTACCGCACGGCTCTGAAACTTAAGCCTGATTTTCCTGATGCTTATTGTAACTTGGCTC
ATTGCCTGCAGATTGTCTGTGATTGGACAGACTATGATGAGCGAATGAAGAAGTTGGTCAGTATTGTGGC
TGACCAGTTAGAGAAGAATAGGTTGCCTTCTGTGCATCCTCATCATAGTATGCTATATCCTCTTTCTCAT
GGCTTCAGGAAGGCTATTGCTGAGAGGCACGGCAACCTGTGCTTAGATAAGATTAATGTTCTTCATAAAC
CACCATATGAACATCCAAAAGACTTGAAGCTCAGTGATGGTCGGCTGCGTGTAGGATATGTGAGTTCCAA
CTTTGGGAATCATCCTACTTCTCACCTTATGCAGTCTATTCCAGGCATGCACAATCCTGATAAATTTGAG
GTGTTCTGTTATGCCCTGAGCCCAGACGATGGCACAAACTTCCGAGTGAAGGTGATGGCAGAAGCCAATC
ATTTCATTGATCTTTCTCAGATTCCATGCAATGGAAAAGCAGCTGATCGCATCCATCAGGATGGAATTCA
TATCCTTGTAAATATGAATGGCTATACTAAGGGCGCTCGAAATGAGCTTTTTGCTCTCAGGCCAGCTCCT
ATTCAGGCAATGTGGCTGGGATACCCTGGGACGAGTGGTGCGCTTTTCATGGATTATATTATCACTGATC
AGGAAACTTCGCCAGCTGAAGTTGCTGAGCAGTATTCCGAGAAATTGGCTTATATGCCCCACACTTTTTT
TATTGGTGATCATGCTAATATGTTCCCTCACCTGAAGAAAAAAGCAGTCATCGATTTTAAGTCCAATGGG
CACATTTATGACAATCGGATAGTTCTGAATGGCATCGACCTCAAAGCATTTCTTGATAGTCTACCAGATG
TGAAAATTGTCAAGATGAAGTGTCCTGATGGAGGAGACAATGCAGATAGCAGTAACACAGCTCTTAATAT
GCCTGTTATTCCTATGAATACTATTGCAGAAGCAGTTATTGAAATGATTAACCGAGGACAGATTCAAATA
ACAATTAATGGATTCAGTATTAGCAATGGACTGGCAACTACTCAGATCAACAATAAGGCTGCAACTGGAG
AGGAGGTTCCCCGTACCATTATTGTAACCACCCGTTCTCAGTACGGGTTACCAGAAGATGCCATCGTATA
CTGTAACTTTAATCAGTTGTATAAAATTGACCCTTCTACTTTGCAGATGTGGGCAAACATTCTGAAGCGT
GTTCCCAATAGTGTACTCTGGCTGTTGCGTTTTCCAGCAGTAGGAGAACCTAATATTCAACAGTATGCAC
AAAACATGGGCCTGCCCCAGAACCGTATCATTTTTTCACCTGTTGCTCCTAAAGAGGAACACGTCAGGAG
AGGCCAGCTGGCTGATGTCTGCTTGGACACTCCACTCTGTAATGGGCACACCACAGGGATGGATGTCCTC
TGGGCAGGGACCCCCATGGTGACTATGCCAGGAGAGACTCTTGCTTCTCGAGTTGCAGCATCCCAGCTCA
CTTGCTTAGGTTGTCTTGAGCTTATTGCTAAAAACAGACAAGAATATGAAGACATAGCTGTGAAGCTGGG
AACTGATCTAGAATACCTGAAGAAAGTTCGTGGCAAAGTCTGGAAGCAAAGAATATCTAGCCCTCTGTTC
AACACCAAACAATACACAATGGAACTAGAGCGGCTCTATCTACAGATGTGGGAGCATTATGCAGCTGGCA
ACAAACCTGACCACATGATTAAGCCTGTTGAAGTCACTGAGTCAGCATAACTCGAGATATCTAGACCCAG
CTTTCTTGTACAAAGTTGGCATTATAAGAAAGCATTGCTTATCAATTTGTTGCAACGAACAGGTCACTAT
CAGTCAAAATAAAATCATTATTTGCCATCCAGCTGCAGCTCTGGCCCGTGTCTCAAAATCTCTGATGTTA
CATTGCACAAGATAAAAATATATCATCATGAACAATAAAACTGTCTGCTTACATAAACAGTAATACAAGG
GGTGTTATGAGCCATATTCAACGGGAAACGTCGAGGCCGCGATTAAATTCCAACATGGATGCTGATTTAT
ATGGGTATAAATGGGCTCGCGATAATGTCGGGCAATCAGGTGCGACAATCTATCGCTTGTATGGGAAGCC
CGATGCGCCAGAGTTGTTTCTGAAACATGGCAAAGGTAGCGTTGCCAATGATGTTACAGATGAGATGGTC
AGACTAAACTGGCTGACGGAATTTATGCCTCTTCCGACCATCAAGCATTTTATCCGTACTCCTGATGATG
CATGGTTACTCACCACTGCGATCCCCGGAAAAACAGCATTCCAGGTATTAGAAGAATATCCTGATTCAGG
TGAAAATATTGTTGATGCGCTGGCAGTGTCCCTGCGCCGGTTGCATTCGATTCCTGTTTGTAATTGTCCT
TTTAACAGCGATCGCGTATTTCGTCTCGCTCAGGCGCAATCACGAATGAATAACGGTTTGGTTGATGCGA
GTGATTTTGATGACGAGCGTAATGGCTGGCCTGTTGAACAAGTCTGGAAAGAAATGCATAAACTTTTGCC
ATTCTCACCGGATTCAGTCGTCACTCATGGTGATTTCTCACTTGATAACCTTATTTTTGACGAGGGGAAA
TTAATAGGTTGTATTGATGTTGGACGAGTCGGAATCGCAGACCGATACCAGGATCTTGCCATCCTATGGA
ACTGCCTCGGTGAGTTTTCTCCTTCATTACAGAAACGGCTTTTTCAAAAATATGGTATTGATAATCCTGA
TATGAATAAATTGCAGTTTCATTTGATGCTCGATGAGTTTTTCTAATCAGAATTGGTTAATTGGTTGTAA
CATTATTCAGATTGGGCCCCGTTCCACTGAGCGTCAGACCCCGTAGAAAAGATCAAAGGATCTTCTTGAG
ATCCTTTTTTTCTGCGCGTAATCTGCTGCTTGCAAACAAAAAAACCACCGCTACCAGCGGTGGTTTGTTT
GCCGGATCAAGAGCTACCAACTCTTTTTCCGAAGGTAACTGGCTTCAGCAGAGCGCAGATACCAAATACT
GTTCTTCTAGTGTAGCCGTAGTTAGGCCACCACTTCAAGAACTCTGTAGCACCGCCTACATACCTCGCTC
TGCTAATCCTGTTACCAGTGGCTGCTGCCAGTGGCGATAAGTCGTGTCTTACCGGGTTGGACTCAAGACG
ATAGTTACCGGATAAGGCGCAGCGGTCGGGCTGAACGGGGGGTTCGTGCACACAGCCCAGCTTGGAGCGA
ACGACCTACACCGAACTGAGATACCTACAGCGTGAGCTATGAGAAAGCGCCACGCTTCCCGAAGGGAGAA
AGGCGGACAGGTATCCGGTAAGCGGCAGGGTCGGAACAGGAGAGCGCACGAGGGAGCTTCCAGGGGGAAA
CGCCTGGTATCTTTATAGTCCTGTCGGGTTTCGCCACCTCTGACTTGAGCGTCGATTTTTGTGATGCTCG
TCAGGGGGGCGGAGCCTATGGAAAAACGCCAGCAACGCGGCCTTTTTACGGTTCCTGGCCTTTTGCTGGC
CTTTTGCTCACATGTT
Features (pLannotate 1.2.2; 11 found; start..end, strand, type, name):
      1..46      +  rep_origin     RSF ori (fragment): Plasmids containing the RSF 1030 origin of replication can be propagated in E. coli cells that contain additional plasmids with compatible origins.
    106..149     -  terminator     rrnB T1 terminator: Escherichia coli rrnB; transcription terminator T1 from the E. coli rrnB gene
    281..308     +  terminator     rrnB T2 terminator: transcription terminator T2 from the E. coli rrnB gene
    358..457     +  protein_bind   attL1: mutant version of attL; recombination site for the Gateway® LR reaction LR Clonase™
    488..1183    +  CDS            mKate2: mKate2 is a basic (constitutively fluorescent) red fluorescent protein published in 2009, derived from Entacmaea quadricolor. It is reported to be a rapidly-maturing monomer with moderate acid sensitivity.
   1190..1209    +  CDS            3xFLAG (fragment): three tandem FLAG® epitope tags
   1256..1280    +  protein_bind   attB1: mutant version of attB; recombination site for the Gateway® BP reaction BP Clonase™
   1283..4387    +  CDS            Ogt: OGT1_RAT - Experimental evidence at protein level: Swiss-Prot protein existence level 1. Catalyzes the transfer of a single N-acetylglucosamine from UDP-GlcNAc to a serine or threonine residue in cytoplasmic and nuclear proteins resulting in their modification with a beta-linked N- acetylglucosamine (O-GlcNAc) (PubMed:24995978, PubMed:10542233). Has 3 distinct KM values for UDP-GlcNAc; GlcNAc concentration modulates its affinity for different substrates (PubMed:10542233). Glycosylates a large and diverse number of proteins including histone H2B, AKT1, EZH2, PFKL, KMT2E/MLL5, MAPT/TAU and HCFC1
   4405..4504    -  protein_bind   attL2: mutant version of attL; recombination site for the Gateway® LR reaction LR Clonase™
   4627..5436    +  CDS            KanR: aminoglycoside phosphotransferase; aph(3')-Ia; confers resistance to kanamycin in bacteria or G418 (Geneticin®) in eukaryotes
   5526..6114    +  rep_origin     ori: high-copy-number ColE1/pMB1/pBR322/pUC origin of replication
