[The description below was written by a language model from this plasmid's Addgene catalogue record and pLannotate feature annotations shown in this document.]
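Description:
pENTR1A mKate2-hu_ncOGT D554N is a Gateway entry vector of about 6.2 kb built on the pENTR1A backbone and intended for propagation in E. coli. It carries a high-copy ColE1/pUC-type origin of replication and a kanamycin resistance gene (aminoglycoside phosphotransferase) for selection. rrnB T1 and T2 transcription terminators sit upstream of the cloning region, where they insulate the insert from read-through transcription originating in the backbone. The annotation also flags a very short RSF-type origin fragment, which is unlikely to be functional. As is typical of entry clones, no promoter driving the insert is annotated, so expression depends on the destination vector into which the cassette is transferred.

The payload lies between attL1 and attL2 sites and encodes a fusion protein. It reads, from the N terminus, the monomeric red fluorescent protein mKate2, a 2xFLAG epitope tag (picked up by the annotation software as a partial 3xFLAG match), a residual attB1 sequence left within the linker region, and then human O-GlcNAc transferase (OGT). The feature table labels the OGT reading frame by its closest protein database match, the rat orthologue, but the catalogue record gives the species as human. The enzyme carries a D554N substitution that, according to the record, impairs serine/threonine glycosylation.

An LR recombination reaction moves the tagged OGT cassette into a compatible destination vector for expression. The fluorescent tag allows expressing cells to be tracked, and the FLAG tag allows detection or pulldown. The associated work examined noncatalytic roles of OGT in mammalian cell proliferation, which is consistent with using this variant to separate glycosyltransferase activity from the protein's other functions.
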