Addgene plasmid #154283: pENTR1A mKate2-hu_ncOGT D554N
Purpose: Entry vector encoding mKate2-2xFLAG-OGT (O-GlcNAc Transferase; D554N variant, no Ser/Thr glycosylation)
Depositing lab: Suzanne Walker. Depositing organization: Harvard Medical School. Publication: Mammalian cell proliferation requires noncatalytic functions of O-GlcNAc transferase. Levine ZG, Potter SC, Joiner CM, Fei GQ, Nabet B, Sonnett M, Zachara NE, Gray NS, Paulo JA, Walker S. Proc Natl Acad Sci U S A. 2021 Jan 26;118(4). pii: 2016778118. doi: 10.1073/pnas.2016778118. PubMed 33419956.
Backbone
  Vector backbone: pENTR1A
  Backbone manufacturer: Campeau et al. PLOS One 2009
  Backbone size w/o insert (bp): 2300
  Total vector size (bp): 6176
  Vector type: Gateway Entry Vector
Growth in bacteria
  Bacterial resistance: Kanamycin, 50 μg/mL
  Growth temperature: 37°C
  Growth strain: Stellar
  Copy number: High Copy
Gene/Insert
  Gene/Insert name: O-GlcNAc Transferase (alt name: OGT)
  Species: H. sapiens (human)
  Insert size (bp): 3903
  Mutation: D554N mutation (Ser/Thr Glycosylation Impaired)
  GenBank ID: NM_181673.3
  Entrez Gene: OGT (a.k.a. HINCUT-1, HRNT1, MRX106, O-GLCNAC, OGT1, XLID106)
  Tag / fusion protein: mKate2 (N terminal on insert); 2x FLAG (N terminal on insert)
Terms and licenses: Academic/Nonprofit Terms; Industry Terms: Not Available to Industry
Depositor comments: Please visit https://doi.org/10.1101/2020.10.22.351288 for bioRxiv preprint.
How to cite: pENTR1A mKate2-hu_ncOGT D554N was a gift from Suzanne Walker (Addgene plasmid # 154283 ; http://n2t.net/addgene:154283 ; RRID:Addgene_154283)
